Addgene plasmid #57547: mGeos2-VEL-Cx43-7
Purpose: Localization: Gap Junctions, Excitation: 503 / 569, Emission: 514 / 581
Depositing lab: Michael Davidson. Depositing organization: Florida State University, Tallahassee.
Backbone
  Vector backbone: mGeos2-VEL
  Backbone size w/o insert (bp): 4750
  Vector type: Mammalian Expression
  Selectable markers: Neomycin (select with G418)
Growth in bacteria
  Bacterial resistance: Kanamycin, 50 μg/mL
  Growth temperature: 37°C
  Growth strain: DH5alpha
  Copy number: High Copy
Gene/Insert
  Gene/Insert name: Cx43 (alt name: NM_012567.2)
  Species: R. norvegicus (rat)
  Entrez Gene: Gja1 (a.k.a. Cx43, Cxnk1)
  Promoter: CMV
  Tag / fusion protein: mGeos2-VEL (C terminal on insert)
  Cloning method: Unknown
  Sequencing primers: 5′ CMV-F; 3′ SV40pA-R
Terms and licenses: Academic/Nonprofit Terms; Industry Terms
Depositor comments: . Excitation = 503 / 569; Emission = 514 / 581
How to cite: mGeos2-VEL-Cx43-7 was a gift from Michael Davidson (Addgene plasmid # 57547 ; http://n2t.net/addgene:57547 ; RRID:Addgene_57547)
