[The description below was written by a language model from this plasmid's Addgene catalogue record and pLannotate feature annotations shown in this document.]
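Description:
mGeos2-VEL-Cx43-7 is a mammalian expression plasmid of about 6 kb that produces rat connexin-43 (Gja1, Cx43) fused at its C terminus to the fluorescent protein mGeos2-VEL, giving a marker for gap junctions. The layout matches an N1-style fusion vector. The CMV immediate-early enhancer and promoter drive the Cx43 open reading frame, a short linker follows, then the fluorescent protein coding sequence and an SV40 polyadenylation signal. The annotation software labels the fluorescent protein as Skylan-NS, a related mEos3.1-derived protein. This is most likely a nearest-match call for the mGeos2-VEL variant named in the catalogue entry, not evidence of a different reporter. About 200 bp of sequence upstream of the Cx43 start codon is annotated as the connexin-43 IRES, which suggests that part of the native 5′ untranslated region was carried along with the cDNA.

Propagation in E. coli relies on a high-copy ColE1/pUC-type origin, and an f1 origin is also present. A single NeoR/KanR (Tn5 aminoglycoside phosphotransferase) cassette provides both selections. A bacterial promoter drives it for kanamycin resistance in bacteria, and the SV40 early promoter with an HSV TK polyadenylation signal drives it for G418 selection in mammalian cells. The small fragment hits (RSF ori, large T antigen, ble, bGH polyA) look like backbone remnants or incidental matches, not functional elements.

The record lists excitation/emission pairs of 503/514 nm and 569/581 nm, which suggests green and red emitting states. The construct is intended for fluorescence imaging of Cx43 localization at gap junctions in transfected mammalian cells. The cloning method is not recorded.
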