Features (pLannotate 1.2.2; 16 found; start..end, strand, type, name):
      1..51      +  rep_origin     RSF ori (fragment): Plasmids containing the RSF 1030 origin of replication can be propagated in E. coli cells that contain additional plasmids with compatible origins.
    119..422     +  enhancer       CMV enhancer: human cytomegalovirus immediate early enhancer
    423..626     +  promoter       CMV promoter: human cytomegalovirus (CMV) immediate early promoter
    680..883     +  ncRNA          IRES Cx43: Accession: RF00487 - Connexin-43 internal ribosome entry site (IRES)
    882..2027    +  CDS            Gja1: CXA1_RAT - Also known as Cxn-43. Experimental evidence at protein level: Swiss-Prot protein existence level 1. Gap junction protein that acts as a regulator of bladder capacity. A gap junction consists of a cluster of closely packed pairs of transmembrane channels, the connexons, through which materials of low MW diffuse from one cell to a neighboring cell. Negative regulator of bladder functional capacity: acts by enhancing intercellular electrical and chemical transmission, thus sensitizing bladder muscles to cholinergic neural stimuli and causing them to contract (By similarity). May play a
   2049..2729    +  CDS            Skylan-NS: truly monomeric reversibly photoswitchable fluorescent protein, suitable for nonlinear structured illumination microscopy (Zhang et al., 2016) mEos3.1 derivative that eliminates the green-to-red conversion
   2745..2828    +  CDS            large T antigen (fragment): large T antigen from SV40 (simian virus 40)
   2851..2972    +  polyA_signal   SV40 poly(A) signal: SV40 polyadenylation signal
   3006..3434    -  rep_origin     f1 ori (sequence partly withheld): f1 bacteriophage origin of replication; arrow indicates direction of (+) strand synthesis
   3461..3565    +  promoter       AmpR promoter: bla
   3567..3924    +  promoter       SV40 promoter: SV40 enhancer and early promoter
   3959..4753    +  CDS            NeoR/KanR: aminoglycoside phosphotransferase from Tn5; aph(3')-II (or nptII); confers resistance to neomycin, kanamycin, and G418 (Geneticin®)
   4774..4926    +  CDS            ble (fragment): BLE_KLEPN - Experimental evidence at protein level: Swiss-Prot protein existence level 1. Binding protein with a strong affinity to the bleomycin family of antibiotics. Binds to CL990; an antimitotic-antibiotic compound. From Klebsiella pneumoniae.
   4985..5032    +  polyA_signal   HSV TK poly(A) signal: herpes simplex virus thymidine kinase polyadenylation signal (Cole and Stacy, 1985)
   5123..5139    -  polyA_signal   bGH poly(A) signal (fragment): bovine growth hormone polyadenylation signal
   5361..5949    +  rep_origin     ori: high-copy-number ColE1/pMB1/pBR322/pUC origin of replication
>Addgene plasmid #57547 | mGeos2-VEL-Cx43-7 | addgene full sequence | sequence record 217993 | Addgene NGS Result
CATGTTCTTTCCTGCGTTATCCCCTGATTCTGTGGATAACCGTATTACCGCCATGCATTAGTTATTAATA
GTAATCAATTACGGGGTCATTAGTTCATAGCCCATATATGGAGTTCCGCGTTACATAACTTACGGTAAAT
GGCCCGCCTGGCTGACCGCCCAACGACCCCCGCCCATTGACGTCAATAATGACGTATGTTCCCATAGTAA
CGCCAATAGGGACTTTCCATTGACGTCAATGGGTGGAGTATTTACGGTAAACTGCCCACTTGGCAGTACA
TCAAGTGTATCATATGCCAAGTACGCCCCCTATTGACGTCAATGACGGTAAATGGCCCGCCTGGCATTAT
GCCCAGTACATGACCTTATGGGACTTTCCTACTTGGCAGTACATCTACGTATTAGTCATCGCTATTACCA
TGGTGATGCGGTTTTGGCAGTACATCAATGGGCGTGGATAGCGGTTTGACTCACGGGGATTTCCAAGTCT
CCACCCCATTGACGTCAATGGGAGTTTGTTTTGGCACCAAAATCAACGGGACTTTCCAAAATGTCGTAAC
AACTCCGCCCCATTGACGCAAATGGGCGGTAGGCGTGTACGGTGGGAGGTCTATATAAGCAGAGCTGGTT
TAGTGAACCGTCAGATCCGCTAGCGCTACCGGACTCAGATCTCGAGCTCAAGCTTCGAATTCGGCAGCAC
TTTTCTTTCATTGGGGGGAAGGCGTGAGGAAAGTACCAAACAGCAGCAGACTTTTAAACTTTAAACAGAC
AGGTCTGAGAGCCTGAACTCTCATTTTTCCTTTGACTTCAGCCTCCAAGGAGTTCCACCAACTTTGGCGC
GCCGGCTTCACTTTCATTAAGTGAAAGAGAGGTGCCCAGACATGGGTGACTGGAGTGCCTTGGGGAAGCT
TCTGGACAAGGTCCAAGCCTACTCCACCGCTGGAGGGAAGGTGTGGCTGTCAGTGCTCTTCATATTCAGA
ATCCTGCTCCTGGGGACAGCTGTTGAGTCAGCTTGGGGTGATGAACAGTCTGCCTTTCGCTGTAACACTC
AACAACCTGGCTGCGAAAACGTCTGCTATGACAAGTCCTTCCCCATCTCTCACGTGCGCTTCTGGGTCCT
TCAGATCATATTCGTGTCTGTGCCCACACTCCTGTACTTGGCCCATGTGTTCTATGTGATGAGGAAGGAA
GAGAAGCTAAACAAGAAAGAAGAGGAGCTCAAAGTGGCCCAGACTGACGGGGTCAACGTGGAGATGCACC
TGAAGCAGATTGAAATCAAGAAGTTCAAGTACGGGATTGAAGAGCACGGCAAGGTGAAAATGAGGGGCGG
CTTGCTGAGAACCTACATCATCAGCATCCTCTTCAAGTCTGTCTTCGAGGTGGCCTTCCTGCTCATCCAG
TGGTACATCTATGGGTTCAGCTTGAGCGCGGTCTACACCTGCAAGAGAGATCCCTGCCCCCACCAGGTAG
ACTGCTTCCTCTCACGTCCCACGGAGAAAACCATCTTCATCATCTTCATGCTGGTGGTGTCCTTGGTGTC
TCTCGCTTTGAACATCATTGAGCTCTTCTACGTCTTCTTCAAGGGCGTTAAGGATCGCGTGAAGGGAAGA
AGCGATCCTTACCACGCCACCACTGGCCCACTGAGCCCATCAAAAGACTGCGGATCTCCAAAATACGCCT
ACTTCAATGGCTGCTCCTCACCAACGGCTCCACTCTCGCCTATGTCTCCTCCTGGGTACAAGCTGGTTAC
TGGTGACAGAAACAATTCCTCGTGCCGCAATTACAACAAGCAAGCTAGCGAGCAAAACTGGGCGAACTAC
AGCGCAGAGCAAAATCGCATGGGGCAGGCCGGAAGCACCATCTCCAACTCGCACGCCCAGCCGTTCGATT
TCCCCGACGACAACCAGAATGCCAAAAAAGTTGCTGCTGGACATGAACTCCAGCCATTAGCCATCGTGGA
CCAACGACCTTCCAGCAGAGCCAGCAGCCGCGCCAGCAGCAGGCCTCGGCCTGATGACCTGGAGATTGCG
GATCCACCGGTCGCCACCATGAGTGCGATTAAGCCAGACATGAAGATCAAACTCCGTATGGAAGGCAACG
TAAACGGGCACCACTTTGTGATCGACGGAGATGGTACAGGCAAGCCTTTTGAGGGAAAACAGAGTATGGA
TCTTGAAGTCAAAGAGGGCGGACCTCTGCCTTTTGCCTTTGATATCCTGACCACTGCATTCCTGTACGGC
AACAGGGTATTCGCCAAATATCCAGACAACATACAAGACTATTTTAAGCAGTCGTTTCCTAAGGGGTATT
CGTGGGAACGAAGCTTGACTTTCGAAGACGGGGGCATTTGCAACGCCAGAAACGACATAACAATGGAAGG
GGACACTTTCTATAATAAAGTTCGATTTTATGGTACCAACTTTCCCGCCAATGGTCCAGTTATGCAGAAG
AAGACGCTGAAATGGGAGCCCTCCACTGAGAAAATGTATGTGCGTGATGGAGTGCTGACGGGTGATGTAG
AGATGGCTTTGTTGCTTGAAGGAAATGCCCATTACCGATGTGACTTCAGAACTACTTACAAAGCTAAGGA
GAAGGGTGTCAAGTTACCAGGCGCCCACTTTGTGGACCACTGCATTGAGATTTTAAGCCATGACAAAGAT
TACAACAAGGTTAAGCTGTATGAGCATGCTGTTGCTCATTCTGGATTGCCTGACAATGCCAGACGATAAG
CGGCCGCGACTCTAGATCATAATCAGCCATACCACATTTGTAGAGGTTTTACTTGCTTTAAAAAACCTCC
CACACCTCCCCCTGAACCTGAAACATAAAATGAATGCAATTGTTGTTGTTAACTTGTTTATTGCAGCTTA
TAATGGTTACAAATAAAGCAATAGCATCACAAATTTCACAAATAAAGCATTTTTTTCACTGCATTCTAGT
TGTGGTTTGTCCAAACTCATCAATGTATCTTAAGGCGTAAATTGTAAGCGTTAATATTTTGTTAAAATTC
GCGTTAAATTTTTGTTAAATCAGCTCATTTTTTAACCAATAGGCCGAAATCGGCAAAATCCCTTATAAAT
CAAAAGAATAGACCGAGATAGGGT
[37 nt withheld, positions 3105-3141]
AAAGAACGTGGACTCCAACGTCAAAGG
[49 nt withheld, positions 3169-3217]
T
[91 nt withheld, positions 3219-3309]
G
[124 nt withheld, positions 3311-3434]
CAGGTGGCACTTTTCGGGGAAATGTGCGCGGAACCCCTATTTGTTTATTTTTCTAAATACATTCAAATAT
GTATCCGCTCATGAGACAATAACCCTGATAAATGCTTCAATAATATTGAAAAAGGAAGAGTCCTGAGGCG
GAAAGAACCAGCTGTGGAATGTGTGTCAGTTAGGGTGTGGAAAGTCCCCAGGCTCCCCAGCAGGCAGAAG
TATGCAAAGCATGCATCTCAATTAGTCAGCAACCAGGTGTGGAAAGTCCCCAGGCTCCCCAGCAGGCAGA
AGTATGCAAAGCATGCATCTCAATTAGTCAGCAACCATAGTCCCGCCCCTAACTCCGCCCATCCCGCCCC
TAACTCCGCCCAGTTCCGCCCATTCTCCGCCCCATGGCTGACTAATTTTTTTTATTTATGCAGAGGCCGA
GGCCGCCTCGGCCTCTGAGCTATTCCAGAAGTAGTGAGGAGGCTTTTTTGGAGGCCTAGGCTTTTGCAAA
GATCGATCAAGAGACAGGATGAGGATCGTTTCGCATGATTGAACAAGATGGATTGCACGCAGGTTCTCCG
GCCGCTTGGGTGGAGAGGCTATTCGGCTATGACTGGGCACAACAGACAATCGGCTGCTCTGATGCCGCCG
TGTTCCGGCTGTCAGCGCAGGGGCGCCCGGTTCTTTTTGTCAAGACCGACCTGTCCGGTGCCCTGAATGA
ACTGCAAGACGAGGCAGCGCGGCTATCGTGGCTGGCCACGACGGGCGTTCCTTGCGCAGCTGTGCTCGAC
GTTGTCACTGAAGCGGGAAGGGACTGGCTGCTATTGGGCGAAGTGCCGGGGCAGGATCTCCTGTCATCTC
ACCTTGCTCCTGCCGAGAAAGTATCCATCATGGCTGATGCAATGCGGCGGCTGCATACGCTTGATCCGGC
TACCTGCCCATTCGACCACCAAGCGAAACATCGCATCGAGCGAGCACGTACTCGGATGGAAGCCGGTCTT
GTCGATCAGGATGATCTGGACGAAGAGCATCAGGGGCTCGCGCCAGCCGAACTGTTCGCCAGGCTCAAGG
CGAGCATGCCCGACGGCGAGGATCTCGTCGTGACCCATGGCGATGCCTGCTTGCCGAATATCATGGTGGA
AAATGGCCGCTTTTCTGGATTCATCGACTGTGGCCGGCTGGGTGTGGCGGACCGCTATCAGGACATAGCG
TTGGCTACCCGTGATATTGCTGAAGAGCTTGGCGGCGAATGGGCTGACCGCTTCCTCGTGCTTTACGGTA
TCGCCGCTCCCGATTCGCAGCGCATCGCCTTCTATCGCCTTCTTGACGAGTTCTTCTGAGCGGGACTCTG
GGGTTCGAAATGACCGACCAAGCGACGCCCAACCTGCCATCACGAGATTTCGATTCCACCGCCGCCTTCT
ATGAAAGGTTGGGCTTCGGAATCGTTTTCCGGGACGCCGGCTGGATGATCCTCCAGCGCGGGGATCTCAT
GCTGGAGTTCTTCGCCCACCCTAGGGGGAGGCTAACTGAAACACGGAAGGAGACAATACCGGAAGGAACC
CGCGCTATGACGGCAATAAAAAGACAGAATAAAACGCACGGTGTTGGGTCGTTTGTTCATAAACGCGGGG
TTCGGTCCCAGGGCTGGCACTCTGTCGATACCCCACCGAGACCCCATTGGGGCCAATACGCCCGCGTTTC
TTCCTTTTCCCCACCCCACCCCCCAAGTTCGGGTGAAGGCCCAGGGCTCGCAGCCAACGTCGGGGCGGCA
GGCCCTGCCATAGCCTCAGGTTACTCATATATACTTTAGATTGATTTAAAACTTCATTTTTAATTTAAAA
GGATCTAGGTGAAGATCCTTTTTGATAATCTCATGACCAAAATCCCTTAACGTGAGTTTTCGTTCCACTG
AGCGTCAGACCCCGTAGAAAAGATCAAAGGATCTTCTTGAGATCCTTTTTTTCTGCGCGTAATCTGCTGC
TTGCAAACAAAAAAACCACCGCTACCAGCGGTGGTTTGTTTGCCGGATCAAGAGCTACCAACTCTTTTTC
CGAAGGTAACTGGCTTCAGCAGAGCGCAGATACCAAATACTGTTCTTCTAGTGTAGCCGTAGTTAGGCCA
CCACTTCAAGAACTCTGTAGCACCGCCTACATACCTCGCTCTGCTAATCCTGTTACCAGTGGCTGCTGCC
AGTGGCGATAAGTCGTGTCTTACCGGGTTGGACTCAAGACGATAGTTACCGGATAAGGCGCAGCGGTCGG
GCTGAACGGGGGGTTCGTGCACACAGCCCAGCTTGGAGCGAACGACCTACACCGAACTGAGATACCTACA
GCGTGAGCTATGAGAAAGCGCCACGCTTCCCGAAGGGAGAAAGGCGGACAGGTATCCGGTAAGCGGCAGG
GTCGGAACAGGAGAGCGCACGAGGGAGCTTCCAGGGGGAAACGCCTGGTATCTTTATAGTCCTGTCGGGT
TTCGCCACCTCTGACTTGAGCGTCGATTTTTGTGATGCTCGTCAGGGGGGCGGAGCCTATGGAAAAACGC
CAGCAACGCGGCCTTTTTACGGTTCCTGGCCTTTTGCTGGCCTTTTGCTCA
