>Addgene plasmid #57547 | mGeos2-VEL-Cx43-7 | depositor partial sequence | sequence record 88692 | insert sequence
GCCCCAAGGGTTAGTGACGTCAGATCCGCTAGCGCTACCGGACTCAGATCTCGAGCTCAAGCTTCGAATT
CGGCAGCACTTTTCTTTCATTGGGGGGAAGGCGTGAGGAAAGTACCAAACAGCAGCAGACTTTTAAACTT
TAAACAGACAGGTCTGAGAGCCTGAACTCTCATTTTTCCTTTGACTTCAGCCTCCAAGGAGTTCCACCAA
CTTTGGCGCGCCGGCTTCACTTTCATTAAGTGAAAGAGAGGTGCCCAGACATGGGTGACTGGAGTGCCTT
GGGGAAGCTTCTGGACAAGGTCCAAGCCTACTCCACCGCTGGAGGGAAGGTGTGGCTGTCAGTGCTCTTC
ATATTCAGAATCCTGCTCCTGGGGACAGCTGTTGAGTCAGCTTGGGGTGATGAACAGTCTGCCTTTCGCT
GTAACACTCAACAACCTGGCTGCGAAAACGTCTGCTATGACAAGTCCTTCCCCATCTCTCACGTGCGCTT
CTGGGTCCTTCAGATCATATTCGTGTCTGTGCCCACACTCCTGTACTTGGCCCATGTGTTCTATGTGATG
AGGAAGGAAGAGAAGCTAAACAAGAAAGAAGAGGAGCTCAAAGTGGCCCAGACTGACGGGGTCAACGTGG
AGATGCACCTGAAGCAGATTGAAATCAAGAAGTTCAAGTACGGGATTGAAGAGCACGGCAAGGTGAAAAT
GAGGGGCGGCTTGCTGAGAACCTACATCATCAGCATCCTCTTCAAGTCTGTCTTCGAGGTGGCCTTCCTG
CTCATCCAGTGGTACATCTATGGGTTCAGCTTGAGCGCGGTCTACACCTGCAAGAGAGATCCCTGCCCCC
ACCAGGTAGACTGCTTCCTCTCACGTCCCACGGAGAAAACCATCTTCATCATCTTCATGCTGGTGGTGTC
CTTGGTGTCTCTCGCTTTGAACATCATTGAGCTCTTCTACGTCTTCTTCAAGGGCGTTAAGGATCGCGTG
AAGGGAAGAAGCGATCCTTACCACGCCACCACTGGCCCACTGAGCCCATCAAAAGACTGCGGATCTCCAA
AATA
