>Addgene plasmid #57547 | mGeos2-VEL-Cx43-7 | depositor partial sequence | sequence record 88693 | Insert sequence 2
TTACATGGCCACCACTGCCACTGAGCCCATTCAAAGACTGCGATCTCAAAATACGCCTACTCAATGCTGC
TCCTCACCAACGGCTCACTCTCGCCTATGTCTCTCCTGGGTACAAGCTGGTTACTGGTGACAGAAACAAT
TCCTCGTGCCGCAATTACACAAGCAAGCTAGCGAGCAAAACTGGGCGAACTACAGCGCAGAGCAAAATCG
CATGGGGCAGGCCGGAAGCACCATCTCCAACTCGCACGCCCAGCCGTTCGATTTCCCCGACGACAACCAG
AATGCCAAAAAAGTTGCTGCTGGACATGAACTCCAGCCATTAGCCATCGTGGACCAACGACCTTCCAGCA
GAGCCAGCAGCCGCGCCAGCAGCAGGCCTCGGCCTGATGACCTGGAGATTGCGGATCCACCGGTCGCCAC
CATGAGTGCGATTAAGCCAGACATGAAGATCAAACTCCGTATGGAAGGCAACGTAAACGGGCACCACTTT
GTGATCGACGGAGATGGTACAGGCAAGCCTTTTGAGGGAAAACAGAGTATGGATCTTGAAGTCAAAGAGG
GCGGACCTCTGCCTTTTGCCTTTGATATCCTGACCACTGCATTCCTGTACGGCAACAGGGTATTCGCCAA
ATATCCAGACAACATACAAGACTATTTTAAGCAGTCGTTTCCTAAGGGGTATTCGTGGGAACGAAGCTTG
ACTTTCGAAGACGGGGGCATTTGCAACGCCAGAAACGACATAACAATGGAAGGGGACACTTTCTATAATA
AAGTTCGATTTTATGGTACCAACTTTCCCGCCAATGGTCCAGTTATGCAGAAGAAGACGCTGAAATGGGA
GCCCTCCACTGAGAAAATGTATGTGCGTGATGGAGTGCTGACGGGTGATGTAGAGATGGCTTTGTTGCTT
GAAGGAAATGCCCATTACCGATGTGACTTCAGAACTACTTACAAAGCTAAGGAGAAGGGTGTCAAGTTAC
CAGGCGCCCACTTTGTGGACCACTGCATTGAGATTTTAAGCCATGACAAAGATTACAACAAGGTTAAGCT
GTATGAGCATGCTGTTGCTCATTCTGGATTGCCTGACAATGCCAGACGATAAGCGGCCGCGACTCTAGAT
CATAATCAGCCATACCCACATTGTAGGAAGTTTTGCCCA
